Addgene plasmid #57201: PA-mCherry1-VASP-5
Purpose: Localization: Focal Adhesions, Excitation: 400 / 504, Emission: 515 / 517
Depositing lab: Michael Davidson. Depositing organization: Florida State University, Tallahassee.
Backbone
  Vector backbone: PA-mCherry1
  Backbone size w/o insert (bp): 4750
  Vector type: Mammalian Expression
  Selectable markers: Neomycin (select with G418)
Growth in bacteria
  Bacterial resistance: Kanamycin, 50 μg/mL
  Growth temperature: 37°C
  Growth strain: DH5alpha
  Copy number: High Copy
Gene/Insert
  Gene/Insert name: VASP (alt name: NM_009499)
  Species: M. musculus (mouse)
  Mutation: A209T in VASP
  Promoter: CMV
  Tag / fusion protein: PA-mCherry1
  Cloning method: Unknown
  Sequencing primers: 5′ CMV-F; 3′ SV40pA-R
Terms and licenses: Academic/Nonprofit Terms; Industry Terms: Not Available to Industry
Depositor comments: . Excitation = 400 / 504; Emission = 515 / 517
How to cite: PA-mCherry1-VASP-5 was a gift from Michael Davidson (Addgene plasmid # 57201 ; http://n2t.net/addgene:57201 ; RRID:Addgene_57201)
