[The description below was written by a language model from this plasmid's Addgene catalogue record.]
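Description:
PA-mCherry1-VASP-5 is a mammalian expression plasmid built on the PA-mCherry1 backbone (about 4.75 kb without the insert). It expresses mouse VASP (vasodilator-stimulated phosphoprotein, corresponding to NM_009499) fused to the photoactivatable red fluorescent protein PA-mCherry1. The fusion is transcribed from the CMV promoter. The listed 3′ sequencing primer anneals in an SV40 polyadenylation region, which suggests that signal terminates the transcript. The VASP coding sequence carries an A209T substitution, but the record does not say whether this change is intentional or has any functional consequence. The record also does not state which end of VASP carries the fluorescent protein, the cloning method or the linker. The "-5" in the name may refer to linker length, but this is not documented.

The plasmid is maintained at high copy in E. coli under kanamycin selection. A neomycin resistance marker allows G418 selection of stably transfected mammalian cells. No feature table is provided, so the origins of replication and other backbone elements cannot be confirmed from the record.

The stated purpose is focal adhesion labelling. VASP is an actin-regulatory protein that concentrates at focal adhesions, so the fusion serves as a localization marker for these structures in live-cell imaging. PA-mCherry1 is essentially dark until it is switched on with violet light, which allows selective highlighting and tracking of protein subpopulations and use in single-molecule localization microscopy. The recorded spectral values (excitation 400/504, emission 515/517) lie in the green range and seem inconsistent with a red-emitting mCherry derivative, so they should be treated with caution.
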