>Addgene plasmid #57201 | PA-mCherry1-VASP-5 | depositor partial sequence | sequence record 88344 | insert sequence
ACGGTCAGATCCGCTAGCGGTCGCCACCATGGTGAGCAAGGGCGAGGAGGATAACATGGCCATCATTAAG
GAGTTCATGCGCTTCAAGGTGCACATGGAGGGGTCCGTGAACGGCCACGTGTTCGAGATCGAGGGCGAGG
GCGAGGGCCGCCCCTACGAGGGCACCCAGACCGCCAAGCTGAAGGTGACCAAGGGCGGCCCCCTGCCCTT
CACCTGGGACATCCTGAGCCCTCAGTTCATGTACGGCTCCAATGCCTACGTGAAGCACCCCGCCGACATC
CCCGACTACTTTAAGCTGTCCTTCCCCGAGGGCTTCAAGTGGGAGCGCGTGATGAAATTCGAGGACGGCG
GCGTGGTGACCGTGACCCAGGACTCCTCCCTGCAGGACGGCGAGTTCATCTACAAGGTGAAGCTGCGCGG
CACCAACTTCCCCTCCGACGGCCCCGTGATGCAGAAGAAGACCATGGGCTGGGAGGCCCTCTCCGAGCGG
ATGTACCCCGAGGACGGCGCCCTGAAGGGCGAGGTCAAGCCCAGAGTGAAGCTGAAGGACGGCGGCCACT
ACGACGCTGAGGTCAAGACCACCTACAAGGCCAAGAAGCCCGTGCAGCTGCCCGGCGCCTACAACGTCAA
CCGCAAGCTGGACATCACCAGCCACAACGAGGACTACACCATCGTGGAGCAGTACGAGAGAGCCGAGGGC
CGCCACTCCACCGGCGGCATGGACGAGCTGTACAAGTCCGGACTCAGATCTATGAGCGAGACGGTCATCT
GTTCCAGCCGGGCTACTGTGATGCTTTATGATGACAGCAACAAGCGATGGCTCCCTGCTGGCACTGGTCC
CCAGGCCTTCAGCCGCGTCCAGATATACCACAACCCCACTGCTAACTCCTTCCGAGTTGTTGGCCGCAAG
ATGCAGCCGGATCAGCAGGTGGTTATCAACTGTGCCATCATTCGGGGTGTCAAGTACAATCAGGCCACTC
CCATCTTCCATCAGTGGCGAGATGCCCGCCAGGTCTGGGGCCTCAACTTCGGCAGCAAGGAGGACGCCAT
ACAGTTTGCAACAGGCATGGCCAACGCCCTAGAGGCCTTGGAAGGAGGTGGGCCTCCCCCAGCCCCAGCA
CCCCCTGCCTGGTCTGCCCAGAATGGTCCCTCCCCAGAGGAGCTGGAACAACAGAAAAGGCAGCCGGAGC
ATATGGAGCGCCGGGTCTCCAATGCAGGAGGCCCACCTGCTCCCCCAGCTGGGGGCCCTCCTCCACCTCC
AGGACCTCCCCCTCCTCCAGGTCCCCCCCCACCCCCAGGTCTGCCCTCCTCAGGGGTATCTGGGGCAGGT
CATGGAGCAGGGGCAGCCCCACCCCCTGCACCCCCACTCCCTACAACACAGGGCCCCAATAGTGGGGGTT
CCGGGGCCCCAGGCCTGGCTGCTGCCATTGCTGGAGCCAAACTCAGGAAAGTGAGCAAGCAGGAGGAGGC
CTCTGGGGGGCCCCTGGCCCCCAAAGCTGAGAACAGTCGAAGCACTGGTGGGGGGCTTATGGAAGAGATG
AACGCCATGCTGGCCCGGAGAAGAAAAGCCACACAGGTTGGGGAGAAGCCCCCCAAAGACGAGTCAGCCA
GTGAGGAGTCAGAGGCCCGACTCCCTGCCCAGAGTGAACCTGTGAGAAGACCCTGGGAGAAGAACAGCAC
AACCTTGCCAAGGATGAAGTCGTCCTCTTCTGTGACTACCTCCGAGGCCCACCCCTCGACGCCCTGCTCC
AGTGATGACTCCGACTTGGAGAGGGTGAAGCAGGAGCTTCTGGAAGAGGTGCGGAAGGAGCTACAGAAAA
TGAAAGAGGAAATCATCGAAGTCTTTGTCCAGGAGCTGAGGAAGCGGGGTTCTCCTTGAGCGGCCGCGAC
TCTAGATCATAATCAGCCATACCACAT
